Addgene plasmid #98550: BB3rN_14*
Purpose: (Empty Backbone) empty BB3 for insertion and overexpression of 1 gene in P. pastoris
Depositing lab: Brigitte Gasser & Diethard Mattanovich & Michael Sauer. Depositing organization: Universitaet fur Bodenkultur Wien (BOKU-WIEN). Publication: GoldenPiCS: a Golden Gate-derived modular cloning system for applied synthetic biology in the yeast Pichia pastoris. Prielhofer R, Barrero JJ, Steuer S, Gassler T, Zahrl R, Baumann K, Sauer M, Mattanovich D, Gasser B, Marx H. BMC Syst Biol. 2017 Dec 8;11(1):123. doi: 10.1186/s12918-017-0492-3. PubMed 29221460.
Backbone
  Vector backbone: BB3
  Backbone size (bp): 2883
  Vector type: Bacterial Expression, Yeast Expression
Growth in bacteria
  Bacterial resistance: Nourseothricin (clonNat), 50 μg/mL
  Growth temperature: 37°C
  Growth strain: DH10B
  Copy number: High Copy
Gene/Insert
  Gene/Insert name: None
Terms and licenses: Academic/Nonprofit Terms; Industry Terms: Not Available to Industry
How to cite: BB3rN_14* was a gift from Brigitte Gasser & Diethard Mattanovich & Michael Sauer (Addgene plasmid # 98550 ; http://n2t.net/addgene:98550 ; RRID:Addgene_98550)
