[The description below was written by a language model from this plasmid's Addgene catalogue record and pLannotate feature annotations shown in this document.]
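Description:
BB3rN_14* is an empty level-3 backbone (BB3) from the GoldenPiCS Golden Gate-derived modular cloning system, intended to receive a single expression unit for overexpressing one gene in the yeast Pichia pastoris. It is a small shuttle-type plasmid, about 2.9 kb, classified for both bacterial and yeast expression, and it carries no insert. In E. coli it is maintained at high copy number by a ColE1/pUC-type origin of replication.

The only other annotated elements form a nourseothricin resistance cassette: the Ashbya gossypii TEF promoter driving the Streptomyces noursei nat1 nourseothricin acetyltransferase coding sequence (annotated as a fragment by the automated tool), followed by the Ashbya gossypii TEF terminator. The record lists nourseothricin as the bacterial selection, so this single marker apparently serves for selection in both E. coli and the yeast host, which keeps the backbone compact.

Roughly 1 kb of the sequence downstream of the terminator is unannotated. The record does not describe what lies there; the Golden Gate acceptor site with its fusion sites, and any sequence used for genomic targeting in Pichia, would be expected in such a backbone, but neither their identity nor the restriction enzymes involved are stated. No yeast replication origin is annotated. There is also no promoter or terminator for the gene of interest in the feature table, consistent with a design in which a preassembled promoter–coding sequence–terminator unit is supplied from an earlier cloning level. The plasmid's typical use is as the final recipient vector for building single-gene overexpression constructs for P. pastoris strain engineering.
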