Features (pLannotate 1.2.2; 4 found; start..end, strand, type, name):
     62..650     -  rep_origin     ori: high-copy-number ColE1/pMB1/pBR322/pUC origin of replication
    779..1122    +  promoter       TEF promoter: Ashbya gossypii TEF promoter
   1129..1693    +  CDS            NrsR (fragment): nourseothricin acetyltransferase; Streptomyces noursei nat1; confers resistance to nourseothricin
   1701..1898    +  terminator     TEF terminator: Ashbya gossypii TEF terminator
>Addgene plasmid #98550 | BB3rN_14* | addgene full sequence | sequence record 192055 | Addgene NGS Result
CGCTGTGAGCAAAAGGCCAGCAAAAGGCCAGGAACCGTAAAAAGGCCGCGTTGCTGGCGTTTTTCCATAG
GCTCCGCCCCCCTGACGAGCATCACAAAAATCGACGCTCAAGTCAGAGGTGGCGAAACCCGACAGGACTA
TAAAGATACCAGGCGTTTCCCCCTGGAAGCTCCCTCGTGCGCTCTCCTGTTCCGACCCTGCCGCTTACCG
GATACCTGTCCGCCTTTCTCCCTTCGGGAAGCGTGGCGCTTTCTCATAGCTCACGCTGTAGGTATCTCAG
TTCGGTGTAGGTCGTTCGCTCCAAGCTGGGCTGTGTGCACGAACCCCCCGTTCAGCCCGACCGCTGCGCC
TTATCCGGTAACTATCGTCTTGAGTCCAACCCGGTAAGACACGACTTATCGCCACTGGCAGCAGCCACTG
GTAACAGGATTAGCAGAGCGAGGTATGTAGGCGGTGCTACAGAGTTCTTGAAGTGGTGGCCTAACTACGG
CTACACTAGAAGAACAGTATTTGGTATCTGCGCTCTGCTGAAGCCAGTTACCTTCGGAAAAAGAGTTGGT
AGCTCTTGATCCGGCAAACAAACCACCGCTGGTAGCGGTGGTTTTTTTGTTTGCAAGCAGCAGATTACGC
GCAGAAAAAAAGGATCTCAAGAAGATCCTTTGATCTTTTCTACGGGGTGGAGCGCAAAAAACCCCGCCCC
TGACAGGGCGGGGTTTTTTCGCGATCGGAGGCGTCTTCGGATCCCTCGAGGAAGACGCCGCTCCGGCATG
CCGGCATGGACATGGAGGCCCAGAATACCCTCCTTGACAGTCTTGACGTGCGCAGCTCAGGGGCATGATG
TGACTGTCGCCCGTACATTTAGCCCATACATCCCCATGTATAATCATTTGCATCCATACATTTTGATGGC
CGCACGGCGCGAAGCAAAAATTACGGCTCCTCGCTGCAGACCTGCGAGCAGGGAAACGCTCCCCTCACAG
ACGCGTTGAATTGTCCCCACGCCGCGCCCCTGTAGAGAAATATAAAAGGTTAGGATTTGCCACTGAGGTT
CTTCTTTCATATACTTCCTTTTAAAATCTTGCTAGGATACAGTTCTCACATCACATCCGAACATAAACAA
CCATGGGTACCACTCTTGACGACACGGCTTACCGGTACCGCACCAGTGTCCCGGGGGACGCCGAGGCCAT
CGAGGCACTGGATGGGTCCTTCACCACCGACACCGTTTTTCGCGTCACCGCCACCGGGGACGGCTTCACC
CTGCGGGAGGTGCCGGTGGACCCGCCCCTGACCAAGGTGTTCCCCGACGACGAATCGGACGACGAATCGG
ACGACGGGGAGGACGGCGACCCGGACTCCCGGACGTTCGTCGCGTACGGGGACGACGGCGACCTGGCGGG
CTTCGTGGTCGTCTCGTACTCCGGCTGGAACCGCCGGCTGACCGTCGAGGACATCGAGGTCGCCCCGGAG
CACCGGGGGCACGGGGTCGGGCGCGCGTTGATGGGGCTCGCGACGGAGTTCGCCCGCGAGCGGGGCGCCG
GGCACCTCTGGCTGGAGGTCACCAACGTCAACGCACCGGCGATCCACGCGTACCGGCGGATGGGGTTCAC
CCTCTGCGGCCTGGACACCGCCCTGTACGACGGCACCGCCTCGGACGGCGAGCAGGCGCTCTACATGAGC
ATGCCCTGCCCCTAATCAGTACTGACAATAAAAAGATTCTTGTTTTCAAGAACTTGTCATTTGTATAGTT
TTTTTATATTGTAGTTGTTCTATTTTAATCAAATGTTAGCGTGATTTATATTTTTTTTCGCCTCGACATC
ATCTGCCCAGATGCGAAGTTAAGTGCGCAGAAAGTAATATCATGCGTCAATCGTATGTGAATGCTGGTCG
CTATACTGGCTTCATACCCAGCATTGACCTTTGGTATGAGCATCTGAAAAACAACCAGGTGTTGCAAAGT
TAAACATCCTTCTTTGTTCATATAGAACCCACTATTCATGGTACTCCCCAATCGAATTTCACATTCTGGT
TTTGAAATTACACACCACGTTAGCTTATAAGATTTCATATAACTTATTGATATACGGTTTCCATTGTTCG
AATAGTTGAGGTTGTATGTAATTCGATTGAAGGGGCCATTTTTGTTTCCTACTTTTCCTGGGAGCTTATC
CGATGCGCTTCAAAGCTGGAATTGTAAATATAGAGAAAAAGAAGGATGTTGTTTTATTCTTGAAAGAGTA
TAATTTTACTTCTAGCAACTCTCCCACTTCGCTTGACTTCATTTATTTCTTGGGCACATAGGCGTAGTAA
TCTAGACCAACAGATAATTTGCCGGAATGATATAGCGATTGGAAAATGAACTGAAATTTTTTGCTGTCTT
TCAATTTGACGGGCAGTTCATCAGGCGCGCCGTGACCGACCATATAAATACGTTGAGAATGTTATTCTTC
CTCGTAGTTGAAGTGGCTTCATAATTTCAGAACTCAATAGATAAACTAGGATGTTTTAAAGCAATTAATG
CTCACAAGTAAGGAGCGACTCTCTTGCTTTTCGAATACTAAAAGTATCGTCCCAACCCAGAAAAAAAGAC
CTCTTAACTGCAAAATAAACTCTATATATTTCTTCTAAAACAGTTTCAGGTTGGATAGTATCGCATTCTC
ATCACTTCTAACTAGTAGGCCATGAGATATATTAACGTTTACTTGAGTTCTAAGTTCTCCGAATTAGATG
CACAGCACAAACAAGATTAGGTTTCACTTGGTACAAAATACGAACAGAGTTTAAGGTCGTAATTTCATTT
CGTTATTGATCCCCACAATCTATTCTTATCACAGTCATCAGATAGTCGCGAAAAAGCATGCAGAAAAGGG
GGTCGTCCCTATCTAAGTTGTAGCATTACAACAAATATGAC
